Addgene plasmid #59427: pLenti CMV-IFP2.0 T2A HO1
Purpose: Express infrared fluorescent protein IFP2.0 plus HO1 enzyme
Depositing lab: Xiaokun Shu. Depositing organization: University of California, San Francisco (UCSF). Publication: An improved monomeric infrared fluorescent protein for neuronal and tumour brain imaging. Yu D, Gustafson WC, Han C, Lafaye C, Noirclerc-Savoye M, Ge WP, Thayer DA, Huang H, Kornberg TB, Royant A, Jan LY, Jan YN, Weiss WA, Shu X. Nat Commun. 2014 May 15;5:3626. doi: 10.1038/ncomms4626. PubMed 24832154.
Backbone
  Vector backbone: pLenti CMV/TO Puro DEST (670-1
  Backbone manufacturer: addgene
  Backbone size w/o insert (bp): 9594
  Vector type: Lentiviral
  Selectable markers: Puromycin
Growth in bacteria
  Bacterial resistance: Ampicillin, 100 μg/mL
  Growth temperature: 37°C
  Growth strain: Stbl2
  Copy number: Unknown
Gene/Insert
  Gene/Insert name: IFP2.0T2AHO1 IRES EGFP
  Insert size (bp): 3203
  Promoter: CMV
  Cloning method: Gateway Cloning
  Sequencing primers: 5′ CMV forward
Terms and licenses: Academic/Nonprofit Terms; Industry Terms: Not Available to Industry
How to cite: pLenti CMV-IFP2.0 T2A HO1 was a gift from Xiaokun Shu (Addgene plasmid # 59427 ; http://n2t.net/addgene:59427 ; RRID:Addgene_59427)
