[The description below was written by a language model from this plasmid's Addgene catalogue record and pLannotate feature annotations shown in this document.]
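Description:
pLenti CMV-IFP2.0 T2A HO1 is a third-generation-style, self-inactivating HIV-1 lentiviral transfer plasmid built by Gateway recombination into the pLenti CMV/TO Puro DEST backbone. It is maintained in E. coli through a high-copy ColE1/pUC origin with ampicillin resistance, and also carries an f1 origin and an SV40 origin. The viral portion comprises an RSV promoter driving a truncated 5' LTR, the Ψ packaging signal with adjoining gag sequence, the Rev response element, the cPPT/CTS, a WPRE, and a ΔU3 3' LTR followed by an SV40 polyadenylation signal. Together these elements allow the genomic RNA to be produced, exported and packaged in producer cells when helper functions are supplied in trans. After integration, the provirus has no LTR promoter activity.

The payload sits between attB1 and attB2 sites downstream of the CMV enhancer/promoter. Two short tet operator matches follow the promoter, consistent with the CMV/TO design, which would permit repression in cells expressing the Tet repressor and constitutive expression otherwise. The transcript encodes the monomeric infrared fluorescent protein IFP2.0, then human heme oxygenase 1 (HMOX1). According to the construct name the two are joined by a T2A self-cleaving peptide, although this short element is not annotated separately in the feature table. HO1 converts heme to biliverdin, the chromophore IFP2.0 needs to fluoresce, so co-expression increases the infrared signal. A picornavirus IRES then directs translation of EGFP as an independent green marker of transduced cells. A separate PGK promoter–puromycin resistance cassette allows selection of stable transductants. The construct is intended for infrared labelling of mammalian cells, with the associated work concerning neuronal and brain tumour imaging.
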