Features (pLannotate 1.2.2; 35 found; start..end, strand, type, name):
     27..131     +  promoter       AmpR promoter: bla
    132..992     +  CDS            AmpR: β-lactamase; bla; confers resistance to ampicillin, carbenicillin, and related antibiotics
   1163..1751    +  rep_origin     ori: high-copy-number ColE1/pMB1/pBR322/pUC origin of replication
   1934..2026    +  CDS            lacI (fragment): lac repressor; lacI; The lac repressor binds to the lac operator to inhibit transcription in E. coli. This inhibition can be relieved by adding lactose or isopropyl-β-D-thiogalactopyranoside (IPTG).
   2039..2060    +  protein_bind   CAP binding site: CAP binding activates transcription in the presence of cAMP. E. coli catabolite activator protein
   2075..2105    +  promoter       lac promoter: promoter for the E. coli lac operon
   2109..2131    +  protein_bind   lac operator (fragment): The lac repressor binds to the lac operator to inhibit transcription in E. coli. This inhibition can be relieved by adding lactose or isopropyl-β-D-thiogalactopyranoside (IPTG). lac repressor encoded by lacI
   2174..2192    +  promoter       T3 promoter: promoter for bacteriophage T3 RNA polymerase
   2220..2441    +  promoter       RSV promoter: Rous sarcoma virus enhancer/promoter
   2448..2628    +  LTR            5' LTR (truncated): truncated 5' long terminal repeat (LTR) from HIV-1
   2672..2797    +  misc_feature   HIV-1 Ψ: packaging signal of human immunodeficiency virus type 1
   2781..3144    +  CDS            HIV-1 gag (fragment): gag protein from human immunodeficiency virus 1; gag
   3239..3575    +  ncRNA          RRE: Accession: RF00036 - HIV Rev response element
   3611..4000    +  CDS            env (fragment): ENV_HV1H2 - Experimental evidence at protein level: Swiss-Prot protein existence level 1. [Transmembrane protein gp41]: Acts as a class I viral fusion protein. Under the current model, the protein has at least 3 conformational states: pre-fusion native state, pre-hairpin intermediate state, and post-fusion hairpin state. During fusion of viral and target intracellular membranes, the coiled coil regions (heptad repeats) assume a trimer-of-hairpins structure, positioning the fusion peptide in close proximity to the C-terminal region of the ectodomain. The formation of this structure appears to d
   4012..4129    +  misc_feature   cPPT/CTS: central polypurine tract and central termination sequence of HIV-1
   4152..4455    +  enhancer       CMV enhancer: human cytomegalovirus immediate early enhancer
   4456..4659    +  promoter       CMV promoter: human cytomegalovirus (CMV) immediate early promoter
   4661..4680    +  promoter       PLtetO-1 promoter (fragment): modified phage lambda PL promoter with tet operator sites (Lutz and Bujard, 1997)
   4682..4701    +  promoter       PLtetO-1 promoter (fragment): modified phage lambda PL promoter with tet operator sites (Lutz and Bujard, 1997)
   4741..4765    +  protein_bind   attB1: mutant version of attB; recombination site for the Gateway® BP reaction BP Clonase™
   4786..5748    +  CDS            iFP2.0: iFP2.0 is a basic (constitutively fluorescent) near ir fluorescent protein published in 2014, derived from Rhodopseudomonas palustris. It requires the cofactor biliverdin for fluorescence.
   5809..6672    +  CDS            HMOX1: HMOX1_HUMAN - Also known as HO, HO1. Experimental evidence at protein level: Swiss-Prot protein existence level 1. Heme oxygenase cleaves the heme ring at the alpha methene bridge to form biliverdin. Biliverdin is subsequently converted to bilirubin by biliverdin reductase. Under physiological conditions, the activity of heme oxygenase is highest in the spleen, where senescent erythrocytes are sequestrated and destroyed. Exhibits cytoprotective effects since excess of free heme sensitizes cells to undergo apoptosis. From Homo sapiens (Human).
   7018..7266    +  ncRNA          IRES Picorna: Accession: RF00229 - Picornavirus internal ribosome entry site (IRES)
   7269..7988    +  CDS            EGFP: the original enhanced GFP (Yang et al., 1996) mammalian codon-optimized
   7989..8013    -  protein_bind   attB2: mutant version of attB; recombination site for the Gateway® BP reaction BP Clonase™
   8044..8632    +  misc_feature   WPRE: woodchuck hepatitis virus posttranscriptional regulatory element
   8646..9145    +  promoter       PGK promoter: mouse phosphoglycerate kinase 1 promoter
   9166..9765    +  CDS            PuroR: puromycin N-acetyltransferase; pac from Streptomyces alboniger; confers resistance to puromycin
   9833..9901    +  CDS            nef (fragment): NEF_HV1Z2 - Experimental evidence at protein level: Swiss-Prot protein existence level 1. Extracellular Nef protein targets CD4(+) T-lymphocytes for apoptosis by interacting with CXCR4 surface receptors. From Human immunodeficiency virus type 1 group M subtype D (isolate Z2/CDC-Z34) (HIV-1).
   9903..10136   +  LTR            3' LTR (ΔU3): self-inactivating 3' long terminal repeat (LTR) from HIV-1
  10208..10329   +  polyA_signal   SV40 poly(A) signal: SV40 polyadenylation signal
  10348..10483   +  rep_origin     SV40 ori: SV40 origin of replication
  10516..10534   -  promoter       T7 promoter: promoter for bacteriophage T7 RNA polymerase
  10542..10697   +  CDS            lacZα (fragment): LacZα fragment of β-galactosidase; lacZ fragment
  10705..11160   +  rep_origin     f1 ori (sequence partly withheld): f1 bacteriophage origin of replication; arrow indicates direction of (+) strand synthesis
>Addgene plasmid #59427 | pLenti CMV-IFP2.0 T2A HO1 | depositor full sequence | sequence record 97751 | pLenti CMV-IFP2.0 T2A HO1 sequence 11162 bps
CAGGTGGCACTTTTCGGGGAAATGTGCGCGGAACCCCTATTTGTTTATTTTTCTAAATACATTCAAATAT
GTATCCGCTCATGAGACAATAACCCTGATAAATGCTTCAATAATATTGAAAAAGGAAGAGTATGAGTATT
CAACATTTCCGTGTCGCCCTTATTCCCTTTTTTGCGGCATTTTGCCTTCCTGTTTTTGCTCACCCAGAAA
CGCTGGTGAAAGTAAAAGATGCTGAAGATCAGTTGGGTGCACGAGTGGGTTACATCGAACTGGATCTCAA
CAGCGGTAAGATCCTTGAGAGTTTTCGCCCCGAAGAACGTTTTCCAATGATGAGCACTTTTAAAGTTCTG
CTATGTGGCGCGGTATTATCCCGTATTGACGCCGGGCAAGAGCAACTCGGTCGCCGCATACACTATTCTC
AGAATGACTTGGTTGAGTACTCACCAGTCACAGAAAAGCATCTTACGGATGGCATGACAGTAAGAGAATT
ATGCAGTGCTGCCATAACCATGAGTGATAACACTGCGGCCAACTTACTTCTGACAACGATCGGAGGACCG
AAGGAGCTAACCGCTTTTTTGCACAACATGGGGGATCATGTAACTCGCCTTGATCGTTGGGAACCGGAGC
TGAATGAAGCCATACCAAACGACGAGCGTGACACCACGATGCCTGTAGCAATGGCAACAACGTTGCGCAA
ACTATTAACTGGCGAACTACTTACTCTAGCTTCCCGGCAACAATTAATAGACTGGATGGAGGCGGATAAA
GTTGCAGGACCACTTCTGCGCTCGGCCCTTCCGGCTGGCTGGTTTATTGCTGATAAATCTGGAGCCGGTG
AGCGTGGGTCTCGCGGTATCATTGCAGCACTGGGGCCAGATGGTAAGCCCTCCCGTATCGTAGTTATCTA
CACGACGGGGAGTCAGGCAACTATGGATGAACGAAATAGACAGATCGCTGAGATAGGTGCCTCACTGATT
AAGCATTGGTAACTGTCAGACCAAGTTTACTCATATATACTTTAGATTGATTTAAAACTTCATTTTTAAT
TTAAAAGGATCTAGGTGAAGATCCTTTTTGATAATCTCATGACCAAAATCCCTTAACGTGAGTTTTCGTT
CCACTGAGCGTCAGACCCCGTAGAAAAGATCAAAGGATCTTCTTGAGATCCTTTTTTTCTGCGCGTAATC
TGCTGCTTGCAAACAAAAAAACCACCGCTACCAGCGGTGGTTTGTTTGCCGGATCAAGAGCTACCAACTC
TTTTTCCGAAGGTAACTGGCTTCAGCAGAGCGCAGATACCAAATACTGTCCTTCTAGTGTAGCCGTAGTT
AGGCCACCACTTCAAGAACTCTGTAGCACCGCCTACATACCTCGCTCTGCTAATCCTGTTACCAGTGGCT
GCTGCCAGTGGCGATAAGTCGTGTCTTACCGGGTTGGACTCAAGACGATAGTTACCGGATAAGGCGCAGC
GGTCGGGCTGAACGGGGGGTTCGTGCACACAGCCCAGCTTGGAGCGAACGACCTACACCGAACTGAGATA
CCTACAGCGTGAGCTATGAGAAAGCGCCACGCTTCCCGAAGGGAGAAAGGCGGACAGGTATCCGGTAAGC
GGCAGGGTCGGAACAGGAGAGCGCACGAGGGAGCTTCCAGGGGGAAACGCCTGGTATCTTTATAGTCCTG
TCGGGTTTCGCCACCTCTGACTTGAGCGTCGATTTTTGTGATGCTCGTCAGGGGGGCGGAGCCTATGGAA
AAACGCCAGCAACGCGGCCTTTTTACGGTTCCTGGCCTTTTGCTGGCCTTTTGCTCACATGTTCTTTCCT
GCGTTATCCCCTGATTCTGTGGATAACCGTATTACCGCCTTTGAGTGAGCTGATACCGCTCGCCGCAGCC
GAACGACCGAGCGCAGCGAGTCAGTGAGCGAGGAAGCGGAAGAGCGCCCAATACGCAAACCGCCTCTCCC
CGCGCGTTGGCCGATTCATTAATGCAGCTGGCACGACAGGTTTCCCGACTGGAAAGCGGGCAGTGAGCGC
AACGCAATTAATGTGAGTTAGCTCACTCATTAGGCACCCCAGGCTTTACACTTTATGCTTCCGGCTCGTA
TGTTGTGTGGAATTGTGAGCGGATAACAATTTCACACAGGAAACAGCTATGACCATGATTACGCCAAGCG
CGCAATTAACCCTCACTAAAGGGAACAAAAGCTGGAGCTGCAAGCTTAATGTAGTCTTATGCAATACTCT
TGTAGTCTTGCAACATGGTAACGATGAGTTAGCAACATGCCTTACAAGGAGAGAAAAAGCACCGTGCATG
CCGATTGGTGGAAGTAAGGTGGTACGATCGTGCCTTATTAGGAAGGCAACAGACGGGTCTGACATGGATT
GGACGAACCACTGAATTGCCGCATTGCAGAGATATTGTATTTAAGTGCCTAGCTCGATACAATAAACGGG
TCTCTCTGGTTAGACCAGATCTGAGCCTGGGAGCTCTCTGGCTAACTAGGGAACCCACTGCTTAAGCCTC
AATAAAGCTTGCCTTGAGTGCTTCAAGTAGTGTGTGCCCGTCTGTTGTGTGACTCTGGTAACTAGAGATC
CCTCAGACCCTTTTAGTCAGTGTGGAAAATCTCTAGCAGTGGCGCCCGAACAGGGACCTGAAAGCGAAAG
GGAAACCAGAGCTCTCTCGACGCAGGACTCGGCTTGCTGAAGCGCGCACGGCAAGAGGCGAGGGGCGGCG
ACTGGTGAGTACGCCAAAAATTTTGACTAGCGGAGGCTAGAAGGAGAGAGATGGGTGCGAGAGCGTCAGT
ATTAAGCGGGGGAGAATTAGATCGCGATGGGAAAAAATTCGGTTAAGGCCAGGGGGAAAGAAAAAATATA
AATTAAAACATATAGTATGGGCAAGCAGGGAGCTAGAACGATTCGCAGTTAATCCTGGCCTGTTAGAAAC
ATCAGAAGGCTGTAGACAAATACTGGGACAGCTACAACCATCCCTTCAGACAGGATCAGAAGAACTTAGA
TCATTATATAATACAGTAGCAACCCTCTATTGTGTGCATCAAAGGATAGAGATAAAAGACACCAAGGAAG
CTTTAGACAAGATAGAGGAAGAGCAAAACAAAAGTAAGACCACCGCACAGCAAGCGGCCGCTGATCTTCA
GACCTGGAGGAGGAGATATGAGGGACAATTGGAGAAGTGAATTATATAAATATAAAGTAGTAAAAATTGA
ACCATTAGGAGTAGCACCCACCAAGGCAAAGAGAAGAGTGGTGCAGAGAGAAAAAAGAGCAGTGGGAATA
GGAGCTTTGTTCCTTGGGTTCTTGGGAGCAGCAGGAAGCACTATGGGCGCAGCCTCAATGACGCTGACGG
TACAGGCCAGACAATTATTGTCTGGTATAGTGCAGCAGCAGAACAATTTGCTGAGGGCTATTGAGGCGCA
ACAGCATCTGTTGCAACTCACAGTCTGGGGCATCAAGCAGCTCCAGGCAAGAATCCTGGCTGTGGAAAGA
TACCTAAAGGATCAACAGCTCCTGGGGATTTGGGGTTGCTCTGGAAAACTCATTTGCACCACTGCTGTGC
CTTGGAATGCTAGTTGGAGTAATAAATCTCTGGAACAGATTGGAATCACACGACCTGGATGGAGTGGGAC
AGAGAAATTAACAATTACACAAGCTTAATACACTCCTTAATTGAAGAATCGCAAAACCAGCAAGAAAAGA
ATGAACAAGAATTATTGGAATTAGATAAATGGGCAAGTTTGTGGAATTGGTTTAACATAACAAATTGGCT
GTGGTATATAAAATTATTCATAATGATAGTAGGAGGCTTGGTAGGTTTAAGAATAGTTTTTGCTGTACTT
TCTATAGTGAATAGAGTTAGGCAGGGATATTCACCATTATCGTTTCAGACCCACCTCCCAACCCCGAGGG
GACCCGACAGGCCCGAAGGAATAGAAGAAGAAGGTGGAGAGAGAGACAGAGACAGATCCATTCGATTAGT
GAACGGATCTCGACGGTTAACTTTTAAAAGAAAAGGGGGGATTGGGGGGTACAGTGCAGGGGAAAGAATA
GTAGACATAATAGCAACAGACATACAAACTAAAGAATTACAAAAACAAATTACAAAAATTCAAAATTTTA
TCGATAAGCTTGGGAGTTCCGCGTTACATAACTTACGGTAAATGGCCCGCCTGGCTGACCGCCCAACGAC
CCCCGCCCATTGACGTCAATAATGACGTATGTTCCCATAGTAACGCCAATAGGGACTTTCCATTGACGTC
AATGGGTGGAGTATTTACGGTAAACTGCCCACTTGGCAGTACATCAAGTGTATCATATGCCAAGTACGCC
CCCTATTGACGTCAATGACGGTAAATGGCCCGCCTGGCATTATGCCCAGTACATGACCTTATGGGACTTT
CCTACTTGGCAGTACATCTACGTATTAGTCATCGCTATTACCATGGTGATGCGGTTTTGGCAGTACATCA
ATGGGCGTGGATAGCGGTTTGACTCACGGGGATTTCCAAGTCTCCACCCCATTGACGTCAATGGGAGTTT
GTTTTGGCACCAAAATCAACGGGACTTTCCAAAATGTCGTAACAACTCCGCCCCATTGACGCAAATGGGC
GGTAGGCGTGTACGGTGGGAGGTCTATATAAGCAGAGCTCTCCCTATCAGTGATAGAGATCTCCCTATCA
GTGATAGAGATCGTCGACTAGTCCAGTGTGGTGGAATTCTGCAGATATCAACAAGTTTGTACAAAAAAGC
AGGCTCCGCGGCCGCCCCCTTCACCATGGCTCGGGACCCTCAACCTTTCTTCCCTCCTCTGTATCTCGGA
GGACCAGAGATCACTACTGAGAACTGCGAGCGGGAACCTATACATATACCAGGTTCTATTCAACCTCATG
GAGCACTGCTCACAGCCGATGGACATTCTGGCGAGGTGCTGCAAGTTTCACTCAACGCAGCCACTTTCCT
GGGCCAGGAACCAACTGTTCTGCGGGGACAGACCCTGGCAGCCCTGCTGCCAGACCAGTGGCCTGCTCTG
CAGACTGCCCTGCCTCCAGGCTGCCAGGACGCCCTGCAGTATCGCGCCACCCTGGATTGGCCCGCCGCCG
GACACCTGAGCCTGACCGTGCATAGGGTGGCCGAGCTGCTGATTCTGGAATTCGAGCCTACTGAGGCATG
GGACTCTATTGGACCCCACGCTCTGAGAAATGCAATGTTCGCTCTGGAGAGTGCTCCTAATCTCCGGGCA
CTGGCTGAAGTCGCAACCCAAACAGTCCGGGAACTGTCAGGTTTCGACCGGGTGATGCTGTACAAGTTTG
CACCAGACGCAACAGGAGAGGTTATTGCCGAAGCAAGGCGCGAGGGCATGCAGGCTTACCTCGGGCATAG
GTTTCCCGCATCCACCACCCCTGCACAAGCTAGGGCCCTCTACACAAGACACCTGCTCCGGCTGACCGCA
GACACCAGGGCTGCAGCAGTGCCCCTCGACCCCGTGCTGAATCCCCAGACAAATGCTCCTACACCTCTGG
GCGGAGCTGTCCTCAGAGCTACATCCCCAATGCACATGCAGTACCTGAGGAATATGGGAGTGGGCTCCTC
CCTGAGCGTCAGCGTCGTGGTCGGCGGCCAGCTGTGGGGACTGATTGTCTGCCACCATCAGACACCCTAC
GTGCTGCCACCAGATCTGCGGACCACCCTGGAGTATCTGGGGAGGCTCCTGTCCCTGCAGGTGCAGAGGA
AAGAAGCCGATATCGAGGGCAGAGGAAGTCTGCTAACATGCGGTGACGTCGAGGAGAATCCTGGCCCAAT
GGAAAGACCACAGCCAGACTCTATGCCACAGGATCTGAGCGAAGCCCTCAAGGAGGCCACCAAGGAAGTG
CACACCCAGGCCGAGAACGCTGAGTTCATGAGAAACTTCCAGAAAGGACAGGTTACTCGCGACGGATTCA
AGCTGGTGATGGCTAGCCTCTATCACATCTACGTGGCCCTGGAGGAGGAAATTGAGAGAAACAAGGAATC
CCCCGTGTTCGCTCCAGTTTATTTCCCAGAGGAGCTGCATCGGAAGGCCGCCCTGGAACAGGATCTGGCT
TTTTGGTATGGCCCCCGCTGGCAGGAGGTCATTCCTTATACCCCCGCTATGCAACGCTACGTTAAGAGAC
TCCACGAGGTGGGCCGCACAGAACCTGAGCTGCTCGTGGCCCATGCCTACACCCGCTACCTGGGCGACCT
GTCAGGGGGTCAAGTTCTGAAAAAGATAGCCCAAAAGGCCCTGGACCTGCCTTCCTCTGGCGAGGGGCTG
GCCTTCTTTACTTTCCCTAACATTGCCTCAGCCACAAAGTTCAAGCAGCTCTACCGGTCCAGGATGAACA
GCCTGGAAATGACCCCAGCCGTGCGGCAGCGGGTCATAGAAGAAGCCAAGACTGCCTTTCTGCTGAATAT
CCAGCTGTTTGAGGAACTCCAGGAACTGCTGACCCATGACACTAAAGACCAGTCCCCCTCCAGGGCCCCA
GGACTCAGACAGAGGGCCTCAAACAAGGTTCAGGACTCAGCCCCCGTGGAAACACCCAGGGGAAAACCCC
CTCTCAATACAAGATCTCAAGCACCCCTGCTGAGATGGGTCCTCACCCTGAGCTTCCTCGTCGCTACCGT
TGCAGTGGGGCTCTATGCTATGTGACTCGAGTACTCCGGTATTGCGGTACCCTTGTACGCCTGTTTTATA
CTCCCTTCCCGTAACTTAGACGCACAAAACCAAGTTCAATAGAAGGGGGTACAAACCAGTACCACCACGA
ACAAGCACTTCTGTTTCCCCGGTGATGTCGTATAGACTGCTTGCGTGGTTGAAAGCGACGGATCCGTTAT
CCGCTTATGTACTTCGAGAAGCCCAGTACCACCTCGGAATCTTCGATGCGTTGCGCTCAGCACTCAACCC
CAGAGTGTAGCTTAGGCTGATGAGTCTGGACATCCCTCACCGGTGACGGTGGTCCAGGCTGCGTTGGCGG
CCTACCTATGGCTAACGCCATGGGACGCTAGTTGTGAACAAGGTGTGAAGAGCCTATTGAGCTACATAAG
AATCCTCCGGCCCCTGAATGCGGCTAATCCCAACCTCGGAGCAGGTGGTCACAAACCAGTGATTGGCCTG
TCGTAACGCGCAAGTCCGTGGCGGAACCGACTACTTTGGGTGTCCGTGTTTCCTTTTATTTTATTGTGGC
TGCTTATGGTGACAATCACAGATTGTTATCATAAAGCGAATTGGATAGGATCCGTACGATGGTGAGCAAG
GGCGAGGAGCTGTTCACCGGGGTGGTGCCCATCCTGGTCGAGCTGGACGGCGACGTAAACGGCCACAAGT
TCAGCGTGTCCGGCGAGGGCGAGGGCGATGCCACCTACGGCAAGCTGACCCTGAAGTTCATCTGCACCAC
CGGCAAGCTGCCCGTGCCCTGGCCCACCCTCGTGACCACCCTGACCTACGGCGTGCAGTGCTTCAGCCGC
TACCCCGACCACATGAAGCAGCACGACTTCTTCAAGTCCGCCATGCCCGAAGGCTACGTCCAGGAGCGCA
CCATCTTCTTCAAGGACGACGGCAACTACAAGACCCGCGCCGAGGTGAAGTTCGAGGGCGACACCCTGGT
GAACCGCATCGAGCTGAAGGGCATCGACTTCAAGGAGGACGGCAACATCCTGGGGCACAAGCTGGAGTAC
AACTACAACAGCCACAACGTCTATATCATGGCCGACAAGCAGAAGAACGGCATCAAGGCCAACTTCAAGA
TCCGCCACAACATCGAGGACGGCAGCGTGCAGCTCGCCGACCACTACCAGCAGAACACCCCCATCGGCGA
CGGCCCCGTGCTGCTGCCCGACAACCACTACCTGAGCACCCAGTCCGCCCTGAGCAAAGACCCCAACGAG
AAGCGCGATCACATGGTCCTGCTGGAGTTCGTGACCGCCGCCGGGATCACTCTCGGCATGGACGAGCTGT
ACAAGTAAACCCAGCTTTCTTGTACAAAGTGGTTGATATCCAGCACAGTGGCGGCCGCTCGACAATCAAC
CTCTGGATTACAAAATTTGTGAAAGATTGACTGGTATTCTTAACTATGTTGCTCCTTTTACGCTATGTGG
ATACGCTGCTTTAATGCCTTTGTATCATGCTATTGCTTCCCGTATGGCTTTCATTTTCTCCTCCTTGTAT
AAATCCTGGTTGCTGTCTCTTTATGAGGAGTTGTGGCCCGTTGTCAGGCAACGTGGCGTGGTGTGCACTG
TGTTTGCTGACGCAACCCCCACTGGTTGGGGCATTGCCACCACCTGTCAGCTCCTTTCCGGGACTTTCGC
TTTCCCCCTCCCTATTGCCACGGCGGAACTCATCGCCGCCTGCCTTGCCCGCTGCTGGACAGGGGCTCGG
CTGTTGGGCACTGACAATTCCGTGGTGTTGTCGGGGAAGCTGACGTCCTTTCCATGGCTGCTCGCCTGTG
TTGCCACCTGGATTCTGCGCGGGACGTCCTTCTGCTACGTCCCTTCGGCCCTCAATCCAGCGGACCTTCC
TTCCCGCGGCCTGCTGCCGGCTCTGCGGCCTCTTCCGCGTCTTCGCCTTCGCCCTCAGACGAGTCGGATC
TCCCTTTGGGCCGCCTCCCCGCCTGGAATTCTACCGGGTAGGGGAGGCGCTTTTCCCAAGGCAGTCTGGA
GCATGCGCTTTAGCAGCCCCGCTGGGCACTTGGCGCTACACAAGTGGCCTCTGGCCTCGCACACATTCCA
CATCCACCGGTAGGCGCCAACCGGCTCCGTTCTTTGGTGGCCCCTTCGCGCCACCTTCTACTCCTCCCCT
AGTCAGGAAGTTCCCCCCCGCCCCGCAGCTCGCGTCGTGCAGGACGTGACAAATGGAAGTAGCACGTCTC
ACTAGTCTCGTGCAGATGGACAGCACCGCTGAGCAATGGAAGCGGGTAGGCCTTTGGGGCAGCGGCCAAT
AGCAGCTTTGCTCCTTCGCTTTCTGGGCTCAGAGGCTGGGAAGGGGTGGGTCCGGGGGCGGGCTCAGGGG
CGGGCTCAGGGGCGGGGCGGGCGCCCGAAGGTCCTCCGGAGGCCCGGCATTCTGCACGCTTCAAAAGCGC
ACGTCTGCCGCGCTGTTCTCCTCTTCCTCATCTCCGGGCCTTTCGACCTGCAGCCCAAGCTTACCATGAC
CGAGTACAAGCCCACGGTGCGCCTCGCCACCCGCGACGACGTCCCCAGGGCCGTACGCACCCTCGCCGCC
GCGTTCGCCGACTACCCCGCCACGCGCCACACCGTCGATCCGGACCGCCACATCGAGCGGGTCACCGAGC
TGCAAGAACTCTTCCTCACGCGCGTCGGGCTCGACATCGGCAAGGTGTGGGTCGCGGACGACGGCGCCGC
GGTGGCGGTCTGGACCACGCCGGAGAGCGTCGAAGCGGGGGCGGTGTTCGCCGAGATCGGCCCGCGCATG
GCCGAGTTGAGCGGTTCCCGGCTGGCCGCGCAGCAACAGATGGAAGGCCTCCTGGCGCCGCACCGGCCCA
AGGAGCCCGCGTGGTTCCTGGCCACCGTCGGCGTCTCGCCCGACCACCAGGGCAAGGGTCTGGGCAGCGC
CGTCGTGCTCCCCGGAGTGGAGGCGGCCGAGCGCGCCGGGGTGCCCGCCTTCCTGGAGACCTCCGCGCCC
CGCAACCTCCCCTTCTACGAGCGGCTCGGCTTCACCGTCACCGCCGACGTCGAGGTGCCCGAAGGACCGC
GCACCTGGTGCATGACCCGCAAGCCCGGTGCCTGACGCCCGCCCCACGACCCGCAGCGCCCGACCGAAAG
GAGCGCACGACCCCATGCATCTCGAGGGCCCGGTACCTTTAAGACCAATGACTTACAAGGCAGCTGTAGA
TCTTAGCCACTTTTTAAAAGAAAAGGGGGGACTGGAAGGGCTAGCTCACTCCCAACGAAGACAAGATCTG
CTTTTTGCTTGTACTGGGTCTCTCTGGTTAGACCAGATCTGAGCCTGGGAGCTCTCTGGCTGCCTAGGGA
ACCCACTGCTTAAGCCTCAATAAAGCTTGCCTTGAGTGCTTCAAGTAGTGTGTGCCCGTCTGTTGTGTGA
CTCTGGTAACTAGAGATCCCTCAGACCCTTTTAGTCAGTGTGGAAAATCTCTAGCAGTAGTAGTTCATGT
CATCTTATTATTCAGTATTTATAACTTGCAAAGAAATGAATATCAGAGAGTGAGAGGAACTTGTTTATTG
CAGCTTATAATGGTTACAAATAAAGCAATAGCATCACAAATTTCACAAATAAAGCATTTTTTTCACTGCA
TTCTAGTTGTGGTTTGTCCAAACTCATCAATGTATCTTATCATGTCTGGCTCTAGCTATCCCGCCCCTAA
CTCCGCCCAGTTCCGCCCATTCTCCGCCCCATGGCTGACTAATTTTTTTTATTTATGCAGAGGCCGAGGC
CGCCTCGGCCTCTGAGCTATTCCAGAAGTAGTGAGGAGGCTTTTTTGGAGGCCTAGGCTTTTGCGTCGAG
ACGTACCCAATTCGCCCTATAGTGAGTCGTATTACGCGCGCTCACTGGCCGTCGTTTTACAACGTCGTGA
CTGGGAAAACCCTGGCGTTACCCAACTTAATCGCCTTGCAGCACATCCCCCTTTCGCCAGCTGGCGTAAT
AGCGAAGAGGCCCGCACCGATCGCCCTTCCCAACAGTTGCGCAGCCTGAATGGCGAATGGCGCG
[124 nt withheld, positions 10705-10828]
C
[91 nt withheld, positions 10830-10920]
A
[49 nt withheld, positions 10922-10970]
CCTTTGACGTTGGAGTCCACGTTCTTT
[37 nt withheld, positions 10998-11034]
ACCCTATCTCGGTCTATTCTTTTGATTTATAAGGGATTTTGCCGATTTCGGCCTATTGGTTAAAAAATGA
GCTGATTTAACAAAAATTTAACGCGAATTTTAACAAAATATTAACGTTTACAATTTCC
