>Addgene plasmid #59427 | pLenti CMV-IFP2.0 T2A HO1 | addgene partial sequence | sequence record 100428 | EGFP-N 5'-CGTCGCCGTCCAGCTCGACCAG-3'
TCGCCCTTGCTCACCATCGTACGGATCCTATCCAATTCGCTTTATGATAACAATCTGTGATTGTCACCAT
AAGCAGCCACAATAAAATAAAAGGAAACACGGACACCCAAAGTAGTCGGTTCCGCCACGGACTTGCGCGT
TACGACAGGCCAATCACTGGTTTGTGACCACCTGCTCCGAGGTTGGGATTAGCCGCATTCAGGGGCCGGA
GGATTCTTATGTAGCTCAATAGGCTCTTCACACCTTGTTCACAACTAGCGTCCCATGGCGTTAGCCATAG
GTAGGCCGCCAACGCAGCCTGGACCACCGTCACCGGTGAGGGATGTCCAGACTCATCAGCCTAAGCTACA
CTCTGGGGTTGAGTGCTGAGCGCAACGCATCGAAGATTCCGAGGTGGTACTGGGCTTCTCGAAGTACATA
AGCGGATAACGGATCCGTCGCTTTCAACCACGCAAGCAGTCTATACGACATCACCGGGGAAACAGAAGTG
CTTGTTCGTGGTGGTACTGGTTTGTACCCCCTTCTATTGAACTTGGTTTTGTGCGTCTAAGTTACGGGAA
GGGAGTATAAAACAGGCGTACAAGGGTACCGCAATACCGGAGTACTCGAGTCACATAGCATAGAGCCCCA
CTGCAACGGTAGCGACGAGGAAGCTCAGGGTGAGGACCCATCTCAGCAGGGGTGCTTGAGATCTTGTATT
GAGAGGGGGTTTTCCCCTGGGTGTTTCCACGGGGGCTGAGTCCTGAACCTTGTTTGAGGCCCTCTGTCTG
AGTCCTGGGGCCCTGGAGGGGGACTGGTCTTTAGTGTCATGGGTCAGCAGTTCCTGGAGTTCCTCAAACA
GCTGGATATTCAGCAGAAAGGCAGTCTTGGCTTCTTCTATGACCCGCTGCCGCACGGCTGGGGTCATTTC
CAGGCTGTTCATC
