>Addgene plasmid #59427 | pLenti CMV-IFP2.0 T2A HO1 | addgene partial sequence | sequence record 100429 | CMV-F 5'-CGCAAATGGGCGGTAGGCGTG-3'
TGATAGAGATCGTCGACTAGTCCAGTGTGGTGGAATTCTGCAGATATCAACAAGTTTGTACAAAAAAGCA
GGCTCCGCGGCCGCCCCCTTCACCATGGCTCGGGACCCTCAACCTTTCTTCCCTCCTCTGTATCTCGGAG
GACCAGAGATCACTACTGAGAACTGCGAGCGGGAACCTATACATATACCAGGTTCTATTCAACCTCATGG
AGCACTGCTCACAGCCGATGGACATTCTGGCGAGGTGCTGCAAGTTTCACTCAACGCAGCCACTTTCCTG
GGCCAGGAACCAACTGTTCTGCGGGGACAGACCCTGGCAGCCCTGCTGCCAGACCAGTGGCCTGCTCTGC
AGACTGCCCTGCCTCCAGGCTGCCAGGACGCCCTGCAATATCGCGCCACCCTGGATTGGCCCGCCGCCGG
ACACCTGAGCCTGACCGTGCATAGGGTGGCCGAGCTGCTGATTCTGGAATTCGAGCCTACTGAGGCATGG
GACTCTATTGGACCCCACGCTCTGAGAAATGCAATGTTCGCTCTGGAGAGTGCTCCTAATCTCCGGGCAC
TGGCTGAAGTCGCAACCCAAACAGTCCGG
